Addgene plasmid #16574: pCI-neo-hCG
Depositing lab: Bert Vogelstein. Publication: Assessing tumors in living animals through measurement of urinary beta-human chorionic gonadotropin. Shih IM, Torrance C, Sokoll LJ, Chan DW, Kinzler KW, Vogelstein B. Nat Med. 2000 Jun . 6(6):711-4. 10.1038/76299 PubMed 10835692.
Backbone
  Vector backbone: pCI-neo
  Backbone manufacturer: Promega
  Backbone size w/o insert (bp): 5500
  Vector type: Mammalian Expression
  Selectable markers: Neomycin (select with G418)
Growth in bacteria
  Bacterial resistance: Ampicillin, 100 μg/mL
  Growth temperature: 37°C
  Growth strain: DH5alpha
  Copy number: High Copy
Gene/Insert
  Gene/Insert name: Beta-hCG (alt name: beta-chorionic gonadotropin.)
  Species: H. sapiens (human)
  Insert size (bp): 534
  Entrez Gene: CGB3 (a.k.a. CGB, CGB5, CGB7, CGB8, LHB, hCGB)
  Cloning method: Restriction Enzyme; 5′ cloning site Xba1 (not destroyed); 3′ cloning site XhoI (not destroyed)
  Sequencing primers: 5′ T7
Terms and licenses: Academic/Nonprofit Terms; Industry Terms: Not Available to Industry
How to cite: pCI-neo-hCG was a gift from Bert Vogelstein (Addgene plasmid # 16574 ; http://n2t.net/addgene:16574 ; RRID:Addgene_16574)
