[The description below was written by a language model from this plasmid's Addgene catalogue record.]
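Description:
pCI-neo-hCG is a mammalian expression plasmid built on the commercial pCI-neo backbone (about 5.5 kb without insert). It carries a 534 bp human cDNA encoding the beta subunit of chorionic gonadotropin (beta-hCG, linked to the CGB3 gene entry). The insert was placed in the vector's polylinker by restriction cloning between XbaI and XhoI sites, both of which remain intact. A T7 primer site upstream of the insert is listed for sequencing. In bacteria the plasmid is maintained at high copy number under ampicillin selection. In mammalian cells the neomycin resistance marker allows G418 selection of stable transfectants.

The record gives no feature table and does not name the promoter driving the insert. pCI-neo is generally known as a vector that uses the CMV immediate-early enhancer/promoter, followed by a chimeric intron and an SV40 late polyadenylation signal, with a separate SV40-driven neomycin phosphotransferase cassette. Those details come from general knowledge of the backbone rather than from this entry. No epitope tags or fusion partners are recorded, so the insert appears to encode the native secreted subunit.

The associated publication title indicates the intended use. Cells engineered to express beta-hCG secrete it, and the protein is cleared into urine, where it can be measured. Tumor cells stably carrying the construct therefore provide a non-invasive secreted marker, and urinary beta-hCG levels can be used to assess tumor burden in living animals over time.
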