>Addgene plasmid #16574 | pCI-neo-hCG | addgene partial sequence | sequence record 23096 | 16574 with T7
CTAGTAGCTTGGCATTCCGGTACTGTTGGTAAAGCCACCATGGGCATGGAGATGTTCCAGGGGCTGCTGC
TGTTGCTGCTGCTGAGCATGGGCGGGACATGGGCATCCAAGGAGCCGCTTCGGCCACGGTGCCGCCCCAT
CAATGCCACCCTGGCTGTGGAGAAGGAGGGCTGCCCCGTGTGCATCACCGTCAACACCACCATCTGTGCC
GGCTACTGCCCCACCATGACCCGCGTGCTGCAGGGGGTCCTGCCGGCCCTGCCTCAGGTGGTGTGCAACT
ACCGCGATGTGCGCTTCGAGTCCATCCGGCTCCCTGGCTGCCCGCGCGGCGTGAACCCCGTGGTCTCCTA
CGCCGTGGCTCTCAGCTGTCAATGTGCACTCTGCCGCCGCAGCACCACTGACTGCGGGGGTCCCAAGGAC
CACCCCTTGACCTGTGATGACCCCCGCTTCCAGGACTCCTCTTCCTCAAAGGCCCCTCCCCCCAGCCTTC
CAAGTCCATCCCGACTCCCGGGGCCCTCGGACACCCCGATCCTCCCACAATAATCTAGAGTCGACCCGGG
CGGCCGCTTCCCTTTAGTGAGGGTTAATGCTTCGAGCAGACATGATAAGATACATTGATGAGTTTGGACA
AACCACAACTAGAATGCAGTGAAAAAAATGCTTTATTTGTGAAATTTGTGATGCTATTGTTTTATTTGTA
ACCATTATAAGCTGCANGAAACAAGTTAACAACAACAATTGTTTTTNTTTTATTATTCNGGTGGGGGGGA
ANTNTTTTTTTTTTTTAAAAANAAAAAACCTTNAAATGGGAAAAA
